>Addgene plasmid #199088 | pGL2_141 | addgene full sequence | sequence record 399637 | Addgene NGS Result
ATACTTGAGACCACCCCAGGATACATAGATTACCACAACTCCGAGCCCTTCCACCTAGCGTGCTAACCAC
GCACGCTATTGTTGTATAGGCTAGGTGGAGGCTCAGTGATGATAAGTCTGCGATGGTGGATGCATGTGTC
ATGGTCATAGCTGTTTCCTGTGTGAAATTGTTATCCGCTCAGAGGGCACAATCCTATTCCGCGCTATCCG
ACAATCTCCAAGACATTAGGTGGAGTTCAGTTCGGCGTATGGCATATGTCGCTGGAAAGAACATGTGAGC
AAAAGGCCAGCAAAAGGCCAGGAACCGTAAAAAGGCCGCGTTGCTGGCGTTACAGCTGGGCGCGCCCCAT
GTCAGCCGTTAAGTGTTCCTGTGTCACTCAAAATTGCTTTGAGAGGCTCTAAGGGCTTCTCAGTGCGTTA
CATCCCTGGCTTGTTGTCCACAACCGTTAAACCTTAAAGGCTTTAAAAGCCTTATATATTCTTTTTTTTC
TTATAAAACTTAAAACCTTAGAGGCTATTTAAGTTGCTGATTTATATTAATTTTATTGTTCAAACATGAG
AGCTTAGTACGTGAAACATGAGAGCTTAGTACGTTAGCCATGAGAGCTTAGTACGTTAGCCATGAGGGTT
TAGTTCGTTAAACATGAGAGCTTAGTACGTTAAACATGAGAGCTTAGTACGTGAAACATGAGAGCTTAGT
ACGTACTATCAACAGGTTGAACTGCTGATCTTCAGATCGGCGCGCCGGCCGGCCGAAGATCCTTTGATCT
TTTCTACGGGGTCTGACGCTCTATTCAACAAAGCCGCCGTCCCGTCAAGTCAGCGTAAATGGGTAGGGGG
CTTCAAATCGTCCCCCCATACGATATAAGTTGTTACTAGTGCTTGGATTCTCACCAATAAAAAACGCCCG
GCGGCAACCGAGCGTTCTGAACAAATCCAGATGGAGTTCTGAGGTCATTACTGGATCTATCAACAGGAGT
CCAAGCGAGCTCGATATCAAATTACGCCCCGCCCTGCCACTCATCGCAGTACTGTTGTAATTCATTAAGC
ATTCTGCCGACATGGAAGCCATCACAAACGGCATGATGAACCTGAATCGCCAGCGGCATCAGCACCTTGT
CGCCTTGCGTATAATATTTGCCCATGGTGAAAACGGGGGCGAAGAAGTTGTCCATATTGGCCACGTTTAA
ATCAAAACTGGTGAAACTCACCCAGGGATTGGCTGAGACGAAAAACATATTCTCAATAAACCCTTTAGGG
AAATAGGCCAGGTTTTCACCGTAACACGCCACATCTTGCGAATATATGTGTAGAAACTGCCGGAAATCGT
CGTGGTATTCACTCCAGAGCGATGAAAACGTTTCAGTTTGCTCATGGAAAACGGTGTAACAAGGGTGAAC
ACTATCCCATATCACCAGCTCACCGTCTTTCATTGCCATACGAAATTCCGGATGAGCATTCATCAGGCGG
GCAAGAATGTGAATAAAGGCCGGATAAAACTTGTGCTTATTTTTCTTTACGGTCTTTAAAAAGGCCGTAA
TATCCAGCTGAACGGTCTGGTTATAGGTACATTGAGCAACTGACTGAAATGCCTCAAAATGTTCTTTACG
ATGCCATTGGGATATATCAACGGTGGTATATCCAGTGATTTTTTTCTCCATTTTAGCTTCCTTAGCTCCT
GAAAATCTCGATAACTCAAAAAATACGCCCGGTAGTGATCTTATTTCATTATGGTGAAAGTTGGAACCTC
TTACGTGCCGATCAACGTCTCATTGATACCTGAAACAAAACCCATCGTACGGCCAAGGAAGTCTCCAATA
ACTGTGATCCACCACAAGCGCCAGGGTTTTCCCAGTCACGACGTTGTAAAACGACGGCCAGTCATGCATA
ATCCGCACGCATCTGGAATAAGGAAGTGCCATTCCGCCTGACCTTAGCGTGCGAACAGCACGCTATTGTT
GTATCATTACTCGCATCCATTCTCAGGCTGTCTCGTCTCGTCTCCGAGGTCTCAGGAGAATGTGAAGAGC
TTCGAAAGTGAAACGTGATTTCATGCGTCATTTTGAACATTTTGTAAATCTTATTTAATAATGTGTGCGG
CAATTCACATTTAATTTATGAATGTTTTCTTAACATCGCGGCAACTCAAGAAACGGCAGGTTCGGATCTT
AGCTACTAGAGAAAGAGGAGAAATACTAGATGCGTAAAGGCGAAGAACTGTTCACTGGTGTCGTCCCTAT
TCTGGTGGAACTGGATGGTGATGTCAACGGTCATAAGTTTTCCGTGCGTGGCGAGGGTGAAGGTGACGCA
ACTAATGGTAAACTGACGCTGAAGTTCATCTGTACTACTGGTAAACTGCCGGTACCTTGGCCGACTCTGG
TAACGACGCTGACTTATGGTGTTCAGTGCTTTGCTCGTTATCCGGACCATATGAAGCAGCATGACTTCTT
CAAGTCCGCCATGCCGGAAGGCTATGTGCAGGAACGCACGATTTCCTTTAAGGATGACGGCACGTACAAA
ACGCGTGCGGAAGTGAAATTTGAAGGCGATACCCTGGTAAACCGCATTGAGCTGAAAGGCATTGACTTTA
AAGAAGACGGCAATATCCTGGGCCATAAGCTGGAATACAATTTTAACAGCCACAATGTTTACATCACCGC
CGATAAACAAAAAAATGGCATTAAAGCGAATTTTAAAATTCGCCACAACGTGGAGGATGGCAGCGTGCAG
CTGGCTGATCACTACCAGCAAAACACTCCAATCGGTGATGGTCCTGTTCTGCTGCCAGACAATCACTATC
TGAGCTACCAAAGCGTTCTGTCTAAAGATCCGAACGAGAAACGCGATCATATGGTTCTGCTGGAGTTCGT
AACCGCAGCGGGCATCACGCATGGTATGGATGAACTGTACAAATAATTCAGCCAAAAAACTTAAGACCGC
CGGTCTTGTCCACTACCTTGCAGTAATGCGGTGGACAGGATCGGCGGTTTTCTTTTCTCTTCTCAAGAAG
CTCTTCAGCAAGGAGAACTGATATTGAAGGAGCATTTTTTGGGCTTGGCTGGAGCTAGTGGAGGTCAACA
ATGAATGCCTATTTTGGTTTAGTCGTCCAGGCGGTGAGCACAAAATTTGTGTCGTTTGACAAGATGGTTC
ATTTAGGCAACTGGTCAGATCAGCCCCACTTGTAGCAGTAGCGGCGGCGCTCGAAGTGTGACTCTTATTA
GCAGACAGGAACGAGGACATTATTATCATCTGCTGCTTGGTGCACGATAACTTGGTGCGTTTGTCAAGCA
AGGTAAGTGGACGACCCGGTCATACCTTCTTAAGTTCGCCCTTCCTCCCTTTATTTCAGATTCAATCTGA
CTTACCTATTCTACCCAAGCATCCAAAATGAAAAAGCCTGAACTCACCGCGACGTCTGTCGAGAAGTTTC
TGATCGAAAAGTTCGACAGCGTGTCCGACCTGATGCAGCTCTCGGAGGGCGAAGAATCTCGTGCTTTCAG
CTTCGATGTAGGAGGGCGTGGATATGTCCTGCGGGTAAATAGCTGCGCCGATGGTTTCTACAAAGATCGT
TATGTTTATCGGCACTTTGCATCGGCCGCGCTCCCGATTCCGGAAGTGCTTGACATTGGGGAATTCAGCG
AGAGCCTGACCTATTGCATCTCCCGCCGTGCACAGGGTGTCACGTTGCAAGACCTGCCTGAAACCGAACT
GCCCGCTGTTCTGCAGCCGGTCGCGGAGGCCATGGATGCGATCGCTGCGGCCGATCTTAGCCAGACGAGC
GGGTTCGGCCCATTCGGACCGCAAGGAATCGGTCAATACACTACATGGCGTGATTTCATATGCGCGATTG
CTGATCCCCATGTGTATCACTGGCAAACTGTGATGGACGACACCGTCAGTGCGTCCGTCGCGCAGGCTCT
CGATGAGCTGATGCTTTGGGCCGAGGACTGCCCCGAAGTCCGGCACCTCGTGCACGCGGATTTCGGCTCC
AACAATGTCCTGACGGACAATGGCCGCATAACAGCGGTCATTGACTGGAGCGAGGCAATGTTCGGGGATT
CCCAATACGAGGTCGCCAACATCTTCTTCTGGAGGCCGTGGTTGGCTTGTATGGAGCAGCAGACGCGCTA
CTTCGAGCGGAGGCATCCGGAGCTTGCAGGATCGCCACGACTCCGGGCGTATATGCTCCGCATTGGTCTT
GACCAACTCTATCAGAGCTTGGTTGACGGCAATTTCGATGATGCAGCTTGGGCGCAGGGTCGATGCGACG
CAATCGTCCGATCCGGAGCCGGGACTGTCGGGCGTACACAAATCGCCCGCAGAAGCGCGGCCGTCTGGAC
CGATGGCTGTGTAGAAGTACTCGCCGATAGTGGAAACCGACGCCCCAGCACTCGTCCGAGGGCAAAGGAA
TGAGCTTACTTAACGTTACTGAAATCATCAAACAGCTTGACGAATCTGGATATAAGATCGTTGGTGTCGA
TGTCAGCTCCGGAGTTGAGACAAATGGTGTTCAGGATCTCGATAAGATACGTTCATTTGTCCAAGCAGCA
AAGAGTGCCTTCTAGTGATTTAATAGCTCCATGTCAACAAGAATAAAACGCGTTTCGGGTTTACCTCTTC
CAGATACAGCTCATCTGCAATGCATCGACCGTCTGAGACATGCGCTATACAGGAGAACTGATATTGAAGG
AGCATTTTTTGGGCTTGGCTGGAGCTAGTGGAGGTCAACAATGAATGCCTATTTTGGTTTAGTCGTCCAG
GCGGTGAGCACAAAATTTGTGTCGTTTGACAAGATGGTTCATTTAGGCAACTGGTCAGATCAGCCCCACT
TGTAGCAGTAGCGGCGGCGCTCGAAGTGTGACTCTTATTAGCAGACAGGAACGAGGACATTATTATCATC
TGCTGCTTGGTGCACGATAACTTGGTGCGTTTGTCAAGCAAGGTAAGTGGACGACCCGGTCATACCTTCT
TAAGTTCGCCCTTCCTCCCTTTATTTCAGATTCAATCTGACTTACCTATTCTACCCAAGCATCCAAAATG
CGTAAAGGCGAAGAACTGTTCACTGGTGTCGTCCCTATTCTGGTGGAACTGGATGGTGATGTCAACGGTC
ATAAGTTTTCCGTGCGTGGCGAGGGTGAAGGTGACGCAACTAATGGTAAACTGACGCTGAAGTTCATCTG
TACTACTGGTAAACTGCCGGTACCTTGGCCGACTCTGGTAACGACGCTGACTTATGGTGTTCAGTGCTTT
GCTCGTTATCCGGACCATATGAAGCAGCATGACTTCTTCAAGTCCGCCATGCCGGAAGGCTATGTGCAGG
AACGCACGATTTCCTTTAAGGATGACGGCACGTACAAAACGCGTGCGGAAGTGAAATTTGAAGGCGATAC
CCTGGTAAACCGCATTGAGCTGAAAGGCATTGACTTTAAAGAAGATGGCAATATCCTGGGCCATAAGCTG
GAATACAATTTTAACAGCCACAATGTTTACATCACCGCCGATAAACAAAAAAATGGCATTAAAGCGAATT
TTAAAATTCGCCACAACGTGGAGGATGGCAGCGTGCAGCTGGCTGATCACTACCAGCAAAACACTCCAAT
CGGTGATGGTCCTGTTCTGCTGCCAGACAATCACTATCTGAGCACGCAAAGCGTTCTGTCTAAAGATCCG
AACGAGAAACGCGATCATATGGTTCTGCTGGAGTTCGTAACCGCAGCGGGCATCACGCATGGTATGGATG
AACTGTACAAATGAGCTTACTTAACGTTACTGAAATCATCAAACAGCTTGACGAATCTGGATATAAGATC
GTTGGTGTCGATGTCAGCTCCGGAGTTGAGACAAATGGTGTTCAGGATCTCGATAAGATACGTTCATTTG
TCCAAGCAGCAAAGAGTGCCTTCTAGTGATTTAATAGCTCCATGTCAACAAGAATAAAACGCGTTTCGGG
TTTACCTCTTCCAGATACAGCTCATCTGCAATGCATCGACCGTCTGAGACATGCGCTACAGAGGAGCTTT
TCCGCTGCATAACCCTGCTTCGGGGTCATTATAGCGATTTTTTCGGTATATCCATCCTTTTTCGCACGAT
ATACAGGATTTTGCCAAAGGGTTCGTGTAGACTTTCCTTGGTGTATCCAACGGCGTCAGCCGGGCAGGAT
AGGTGAAGTAGGCCCACCCGCGAGCGGGTGTTCCTTCTTCACTGTCCCTTATTCGCACCTGGCGGTGCTC
AACGGGAATCCTGCTCTGCGAGGCTGGCCGTACGCTAGGT
Features (pLannotate 1.2.2; 13 found; start..end, strand, type, name):
    350..738     -  rep_origin     R6K γ ori: γ replication origin from E. coli plasmid R6K; requires the R6K initiator protein pi for replication
    887..981     -  terminator     lambda t0 terminator: transcription terminator from phage lambda
   1005..1661    -  CDS            cat: CAT_ECOLX - Experimental evidence at protein level: Swiss-Prot protein existence level 1. This enzyme is an effector of chloramphenicol resistance in bacteria. From Escherichia coli. This protein is used as a marker in many commonly used cloning vectors, such as pACYC184.
   1662..1764    -  promoter       cat promoter: promoter of the E. coli cat gene encoding chloramphenicol acetyltransferase
   1839..1882    -  CDS            lacZα (fragment): LacZα fragment of β-galactosidase; lacZ fragment
   2200..2913    +  CDS            superfolder GFP: GFP variant that folds robustly even when fused to poorly folded proteins (Pédelacq et al., 2006)
   3029..3382    +  promoter       trpC promoter: promoter for Aspergillus nidulans trpC
   3388..4410    +  CDS            hph: KHYB_ECOLX - Experimental evidence at protein level: Swiss-Prot protein existence level 1. The aminoglycoside phosphotransferases achieve inactivation of their antibiotic substrates by phosphorylation. Only phosphorylates hygromycin and closely related compounds such as demethyl analogs and destomycin. From Escherichia coli.
   4418..4645    +  terminator     trpC terminator (fragment): trpC; transcription terminator from the Aspergillus nidulans trpC gene (Punt et al., 1987)
   4679..5032    +  promoter       trpC promoter: promoter for Aspergillus nidulans trpC
   5038..5751    +  CDS            superfolder GFP: GFP variant that folds robustly even when fused to poorly folded proteins (Pédelacq et al., 2006)
   5759..5986    +  terminator     trpC terminator (fragment): trpC; transcription terminator from the Aspergillus nidulans trpC gene (Punt et al., 1987)
   6152..6260    +  oriT           oriT: incP origin of transfer
