[The description below was written by a language model from this plasmid's Addgene catalogue record and pLannotate feature annotations shown in this document.]
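Description:
pGL2_141 is an empty destination vector (about 6.3 kb) for synthetic biology, built as part of an origin-of-replication and marker screening system. The record describes it as an "Even ORI-marker screen" destination vector carrying an sfYFP dropout cassette that is replaced when a barcoded origin of replication is inserted. No conventional backbone is named. In E. coli the plasmid replicates from the R6K γ origin, which depends on the pi initiator protein supplied in trans. This explains its maintenance in a pir-116 host, where it is listed as high copy. Bacterial selection is by chloramphenicol, using a cat gene driven by its native promoter and followed by the lambda t0 terminator. An incP oriT allows the plasmid to be mobilised by conjugation into recipient organisms when transfer functions are provided by the donor.

The automated annotation finds two superfolder GFP-type coding sequences. The first lies next to a short lacZα fragment and has no annotated promoter of its own. It most likely corresponds to the sfYFP dropout reporter, with the YFP variant matched to its closest GFP relative. The depositor notes that its expression is glucose-repressible and that unrepressed expression can select for escape mutants. Loss of fluorescence would then indicate successful ORI insertion. The other cassettes are designed for fungal hosts. One is a hygromycin phosphotransferase gene (hph) and the other is the second superfolder fluorescent protein, each flanked by the Aspergillus nidulans trpC promoter and terminator. This matches the catalogue's listing of hygromycin as a fungal selectable marker. Because R6K γ cannot function without pi, the plasmid should persist in a recipient only if the inserted candidate origin works there, which fits the stated aim of high-throughput identification of functional origins in non-model organisms.
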