Addgene plasmid #199088: pGL2_141
Purpose: (Empty Backbone) Even ORI-marker screen destination vector with sfYFP dropout for barcoded-ORI insertion
Depositing lab: Charlie Gilbert & Nili Ostrov & Cultivarium Tools. Depositing organization: Cultivarium, Convergent Research. Publication: A scalable framework for high-throughput identification of functional origins of replication in non-model bacteria. Gilbert C, Brumwell SL, Crits-Christoph A, Kang SC, Martin-Moldes Z, Alsharif W, Esmurria A, Nguyen M-A, Lee HH, Ostrov N. bioRxiv 2023.05.19.541510 10.1101/2023.05.19.541510.
Backbone
  Vector backbone: n/a
  Vector type: Synthetic Biology
  Selectable markers: Hygromycin ; Fungi
Growth in bacteria
  Bacterial resistance: Chloramphenicol, 25 μg/mL
  Growth temperature: 37°C
  Growth strain: E. coli pir-116
  Growth instructions: Supplement LB growth medium with 2% glucose (w/v)
  Copy number: High Copy
Gene/Insert
  Gene/Insert name: None
Terms and licenses: Academic/Nonprofit Terms; Industry Terms: Not Available to Industry
Depositor comments: For standard propagation, supplement LB growth medium with 2% glucose (w/v) to repress sfYFP dropout expression, otherwise escape mutants may arise.
How to cite: pGL2_141 was a gift from Charlie Gilbert & Nili Ostrov & Cultivarium Tools (Addgene plasmid # 199088 ; http://n2t.net/addgene:199088 ; RRID:Addgene_199088)
